Addgene plasmid #43722: III-TTCT
Depositing lab: Chad Cowan & Kiran Musunuru. Depositing organization: Harvard University. Publication: A TALEN Genome-Editing System for Generating Human Stem Cell-Based Disease Models. Ding Q, Lee YK, Schaefer EA, Peters DT, Veres A, Kim K, Kuperwasser N, Motola DL, Meissner TB, Hendriks WT, Trevisan M, Gupta RM, Moisan A, Banks E, Friesen M, Schinzel RT, Xia F, Tang A, Xia Y, Figueroa E, Wann A, Ahfeldt T, Daheron L, Zhang F, Rubin LL, Peng LF, Chung RT, Musunuru K, Cowan CA. Cell Stem Cell. 2012 Dec 12. pii: S1934-5909(12)00645-5. doi: 10.1016/j.stem.2012.11.011. PubMed 23246482.
Backbone
  Vector backbone: pCRII-TOPO
  Backbone manufacturer: Invitrogen
  Backbone size w/o insert (bp): 3973
  Vector type: Bacterial Cloning
Growth in bacteria
  Bacterial resistance: Ampicillin and Kanamycin, 100 & 50 μg/mL
  Growth temperature: 37°C
  Growth strain: Top10
  Copy number: High Copy
Gene/Insert
  Gene/Insert name: III-TTCT
  Species: Synthetic
  Insert size (bp): 426
  Cloning method: TOPO Cloning
  Sequencing primers: 5′ T7; 3′ M13-rev
Terms and licenses: Academic/Nonprofit Terms; Industry Terms: Not Available to Industry
How to cite: III-TTCT was a gift from Chad Cowan & Kiran Musunuru (Addgene plasmid # 43722 ; http://n2t.net/addgene:43722 ; RRID:Addgene_43722)
