[The description below was written by a language model from this plasmid's Addgene catalogue record.]
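Description:
III-TTCT is a bacterial cloning plasmid built on the commercial pCRII-TOPO backbone (about 4 kb without insert), carrying a 426 bp synthetic insert introduced by TOPO cloning. It is a high-copy plasmid propagated in E. coli and selectable with both ampicillin and kanamycin, consistent with the dual resistance markers of the pCRII-TOPO vector. The insert sits between the T7 and M13-reverse priming sites, which are listed for sequencing across it. No feature table is provided, so details such as the origin of replication or other backbone elements are not itemised in the record.

The record does not spell out what the insert encodes beyond its name, but the associated publication describes a TALEN genome-editing system for generating human stem cell-based disease models. In that context, the name and size suggest a pre-assembled block of four TAL effector repeat modules, each roughly 100 bp, recognising the bases T, T, C and T. The "III" prefix likely marks the position this block occupies in an ordered assembly of a full DNA-binding repeat array, though this interpretation is an inference rather than a stated fact. The plasmid has no recorded promoter-driven expression cassette and is not an expression construct. It appears to serve as a storage and source vector within a library of repeat modules, from which the fragment would be taken and joined with others to build custom TALENs against chosen genomic target sequences.
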