>Addgene plasmid #43722 | III-TTCT | depositor partial sequence | sequence record 58987 | III-TTCT sequence 426 bps
CGTCTCGGCTCACCCCAGAGCAGGTCGTGGCCATTGCCTCGAATGGAGGGGGCAAACAGGCGTTGGAAAC
CGTACAACGATTGCTGCCGGTGCTGTGCCAAGCGCACGGACTCACCCCAGAGCAGGTCGTGGCCATTGCC
TCGAATGGAGGGGGCAAACAGGCGTTGGAAACCGTACAACGATTGCTGCCGGTGCTGTGCCAAGCGCACG
GCCTCACCCCAGAGCAGGTCGTGGCGATCGCAAGCCACGACGGAGGAAAGCAAGCCTTGGAAACAGTACA
GAGGCTGTTGCCTGTGCTGTGCCAAGCGCACGGATTAACCCCAGAGCAGGTCGTGGCCATTGCCTCGAAT
GGAGGGGGCAAACAGGCGTTGGAAACCGTACAACGATTGCTGCCGGTGCTGTGCCAAGCGCACGGACTCA
GAGACG
