>Addgene plasmid #43722 | III-TTCT | addgene partial sequence | sequence record 61737 | M13-F20 5'-TGTAAAACGACGGCCAGT-3'
TTGGGCGATTGGGCCCTCTAGATGCATGCTCGAGCGGCCGCCAGTGTGATGGATATCTGCAGAATTCGCC
CTTCGTCCTAGCGCGTCTCGGCTCACCCCAGAGCAGGTCGTGGCCATTGCCTCGAATGGAGGGGGCAAAC
AGGCGTTGGAAACCGTACAACGATTGCTGCCGGTGCTGTGCCAAGCGCACGGACTCACCCCAGAGCAGGT
CGTGGCCATTGCCTCGAATGGAGGGGGCAAACAGGCGTTGGAAACCGTACAACGATTGCTGCCGGTGCTG
TGCCAAGCGCACGGCCTCACCCCAGAGCAGGTCGTGGCGATCGCAAGCCACGACGGAGGAAAGCAAGCCT
TGGAAACAGTACAGAGGCTGTTGCCTGTGCTGTGCCAAGCGCACGGATTAACCCCAGAGCAGGTCGTGGC
CATTGCCTCGAATGGAGGGGGCAAACAGGCGTTGGAAACCGTACAACGATTGCTGCCGGTGCTGTGCCAA
GCGCACGGACTCAGAGACGTGGGCACAGGAAAGAAGGGCGAATTCCAGCACACTGGCGGCCGTTACTAGT
GGATCCGAGCTCGGTACCAAGCTTGATGCATAGCTTGAGTATTCTATAGTGTCACCTAAATAGCTTGGCG
TAATCATGGTCATAGCTGTTTCCTGTGTGAAATTGTTATCCGCTCACAATTCCACACAACATACGAGCCG
GAAGCATAAAGTGTAAAGCCTGGGGTGCCTAATGAGTGAGCTAACTCACATTAATTGCGTTGCGCTCACT
GCCCGCTTTCCAGTCGGGAAACCTGTCGTGCCAGCTGCATTAATGAATCGGCCAACGCGCGGGGAGAGGC
GGTTTGCGTATTGGGCGCTCTTCCGCTTCCTCGCTCACTGACTCGCTGCGCTCGGTCGTTCGGCTGCGGC
GAGCGGTATCAGCTCACTCAAAGGCGGT
